>Addgene plasmid #120772 | GGE256 | addgene full sequence | sequence record 263147 | Addgene NGS Result
AGCGCCCAATACGCAAACCGCCTCTCCCCGCGCGTTGGCCGATTCATTAATGCAGCTGGCACGACAGGTT
TCCCGACTGGAAAGCGGGCAGTGAGCGCAACGCAATTAATGTGAGTTAGCTCACTCATTAGGCACCCCAG
GCTTTACACTTTATGCTTCCGGCTCGTATGTTGTGTGGAATTGTGAGCGGATAACAATTTCACACAGGAA
ACAGCTATGACCATGATTACGCCAAGCTATTTAGGTGACACTATAGAATACTCAAGCTATGCATCAAGCT
TGGTACCGAGCTCGGATCCACTAGTAACGGCCGCCAGTGTGCTGGAATTCGCCCTTGGGGTCTCTGGATG
CTGCTTGTACCTAGTGCAACCCCAGTTTGTTAAAAATTAGTAGTCAAAAACTTCTGAGTTAAAAAAAAAA
AAAAAAGTCAAGAGACCCCAAGGGCGAATTCTGCAGATATCCATCACACTGGCGGCCGCTCGAGCATGCA
TCTAGAGGGCCCAATTCGCCCTATAGTGAGTCGTATTACAATTCACTGGCCGTCGTTTTACAACGTCGTG
ACTGGGAAAACCCTGGCGTTACCCAACTTAATCGCCTTGCAGCACATCCCCCTTTCGCCAGCTGGCGTAA
TAGCGAAGAGGCCCGCACCGATCGCCCTTCCCAACAGTTGCGCAGCCTATACGTACGGCAGTTTAAGGTT
TACACCTATAAAAGAGAGAGCCGTTATCGTCTGTTTGTGGATGTACAGAGTGATATTATTGACACGCCGG
GGCGACGGATGGTGATCCCCCTGGCCAGTGCACGTCTGCTGTCAGATAAAGTCTCCCGTGAACTTTACCC
GGTGGTGCATATCGGGGATGAAAGCTGGCGCATGATGACCACCGATATGGCCAGTGTGCCGGTCTCCGTT
ATCGGGGAAGAAGTGGCTGATCTCAGCCACCGCGAAAATGACATCAAAAACGCCATTAACCTGATGTTCT
GGGGAATATAAATGTCAGGCATGAGATTATCAAAAAGGATCTTCACCTAGATCCTTTTCACGTAGAAAGC
CAGTCCGCAGAAACGGTGCTGACCCCGGATGAATGTCAGCTACTGGGCTATCTGGACAAGGGAAAACGCA
AGCGCAAAGAGAAAGCAGGTAGCTTGCAGTGGGCTTACATGGCGATAGCTAGACTGGGCGGTTTTATGGA
CAGCAAGCGAACCGGAATTGCCAGCTGGGGCGCCCTCTGGTAAGGTTGGGAAGCCCTGCAAAGTAAACTG
GATGGCTTTCTTGCCGCCAAGGATCTGATGGCGCAGGGGATCAAGCTCTGATCAAGAGACAGGATGAGGA
TCGTTTCGCATGATTGAACAAGATGGATTGCACGCAGGTTCTCCGGCCGCTTGGGTGGAGAGGCTATTCG
GCTATGACTGGGCACAACAGACAATCGGCTGCTCTGATGCCGCCGTGTTCCGGCTGTCAGCGCAGGGGCG
CCCGGTTCTTTTTGTCAAGACCGACCTGTCCGGTGCCCTGAATGAACTGCAAGACGAGGCAGCGCGGCTA
TCGTGGCTGGCCACGACGGGCGTTCCTTGCGCAGCTGTGCTCGACGTTGTCACTGAAGCGGGAAGGGACT
GGCTGCTATTGGGCGAAGTGCCGGGGCAGGATCTCCTGTCATCTCACCTTGCTCCTGCCGAGAAAGTATC
CATCATGGCTGATGCAATGCGGCGGCTGCATACGCTTGATCCGGCTACCTGCCCATTCGACCACCAAGCG
AAACATCGCATCGAGCGAGCACGTACTCGGATGGAAGCCGGTCTTGTCGATCAGGATGATCTGGACGAAG
AGCATCAGGGGCTCGCGCCAGCCGAACTGTTCGCCAGGCTCAAGGCGAGCATGCCCGACGGCGAGGATCT
CGTCGTGACCCATGGCGATGCCTGCTTGCCGAATATCATGGTGGAAAATGGCCGCTTTTCTGGATTCATC
GACTGTGGCCGGCTGGGTGTGGCGGACCGCTATCAGGACATAGCGTTGGCTACCCGTGATATTGCTGAAG
AGCTTGGCGGCGAATGGGCTGACCGCTTCCTCGTGCTTTACGGTATCGCCGCTCCCGATTCGCAGCGCAT
CGCCTTCTATCGCCTTCTTGACGAGTTCTTCTGAATTATTAACGCTTACAATTTCCTGATGCGGTATTTT
CTCCTTACGCATCTGTGCGGTATTTCACACCGCATCAGGTGGCACTTTTCGGGGAAATGTGCGCGGAACC
CCTATTTGTTTATTTTTCTAAATACATTCAAATATGTATCCGCTCATGAGACAATAACCCTGATAAATGC
TTCAATAATAGCACGTGAGGAGGGCCACCATGGCCAAGTTGACCAGTGCCGTTCCGGTGCTCACCGCGCG
CGACGTCGCCGGAGCGGTCGAGTTCTGGACCGACCGGCTCGGGTTCTCCCGGGACTTCGTGGAGGACGAC
TTCGCCGGTGTGGTCCGGGACGACGTGACCCTGTTCATCAGCGCGGTCCAGGACCAGGTGGTGCCGGACA
ACACCCTGGCCTGGGTGTGGGTGCGCGGCCTGGACGAGCTGTACGCCGAGTGGTCGGAGGTCGTGTCCAC
GAACTTCCGGGACGCCTCCGGGCCGGCCATGACCGAGATCGGCGAGCAGCCGTGGGGGCGGGAGTTCGCC
CTGCGCGACCCGGCCGGCAACTGCGTGCACTTCGTGGCCGAGGAGCAGGACTGACACGTGCTAAAACTTC
ATTTTTAATTTAAAAGGATCTAGGTGAAGATCCTTTTTGATAATCTCATGACCAAAATCCCTTAACGTGA
GTTTTCGTTCCACTGAGCGTCAGACCCCGTAGAAAAGATCAAAGGATCTTCTTGAGATCCTTTTTTTCTG
CGCGTAATCTGCTGCTTGCAAACAAAAAAACCACCGCTACCAGCGGTGGTTTGTTTGCCGGATCAAGAGC
TACCAACTCTTTTTCCGAAGGTAACTGGCTTCAGCAGAGCGCAGATACCAAATACTGTTCTTCTAGTGTA
GCCGTAGTTAGGCCACCACTTCAAGAACTCTGTAGCACCGCCTACATACCTCGCTCTGCTAATCCTGTTA
CCAGTGGCTGCTGCCAGTGGCGATAAGTCGTGTCTTACCGGGTTGGACTCAAGACGATAGTTACCGGATA
AGGCGCAGCGGTCGGGCTGAACGGGGGGTTCGTGCACACAGCCCAGCTTGGAGCGAACGACCTACACCGA
ACTGAGATACCTACAGCGTGAGCTATGAGAAAGCGCCACGCTTCCCGAAGGGAGAAAGGCGGACAGGTAT
CCGGTAAGCGGCAGGGTCGGAACAGGAGAGCGCACGAGGGAGCTTCCAGGGGGAAACGCCTGGTATCTTT
ATAGTCCTGTCGGGTTTCGCCACCTCTGACTTGAGCGTCGATTTTTGTGATGCTCGTCAGGGGGGCGGAG
CCTATGGAAAAACGCCAGCAACGCGGCCTTTTTACGGTTCCTGGCCTTTTGCTGGCCTTTTGCTCACATG
TTCTTTCCTGCGTTATCCCCTGATTCTGTGGATAACCGTATTACCGCCTTTGAGTGAGCTGATACCGCTC
GCCGCAGCCGAACGACCGAGCGCAGCGAGTCAGTGAGCGAGGAAGCGGAAG
Features (pLannotate 1.2.2; 14 found; start..end, strand, type, name):
      2..94      +  CDS            lacI (fragment): lac repressor; lacI; The lac repressor binds to the lac operator to inhibit transcription in E. coli. This inhibition can be relieved by adding lactose or isopropyl-β-D-thiogalactopyranoside (IPTG).
    107..128     +  protein_bind   CAP binding site: CAP binding activates transcription in the presence of cAMP. E. coli catabolite activator protein
    143..173     +  promoter       lac promoter: promoter for the E. coli lac operon
    181..197     +  protein_bind   lac operator: The lac repressor binds to the lac operator to inhibit transcription in E. coli. This inhibition can be relieved by adding lactose or isopropyl-β-D-thiogalactopyranoside (IPTG). lac repressor encoded by lacI
    239..257     +  promoter       SP6 promoter: promoter for bacteriophage SP6 RNA polymerase
    510..528     -  promoter       T7 promoter: promoter for bacteriophage T7 RNA polymerase
    531..678     +  CDS            lacZα (fragment): LacZα fragment of β-galactosidase; lacZ fragment
    688..991     +  CDS            ccdB (fragment): CcdB, a bacterial toxin that poisons DNA gyrase; ccdB; Plasmids containing the ccdB gene cannot be propagated in standard E. coli strains.
   1039..1308    +  CDS            tnpA (fragment): TN5P_ECOLX - Also known as tnp. Experimental evidence at protein level: Swiss-Prot protein existence level 1. Mediates transposition of transposon Tn5 by a 'cut and paste' mechanism. First, the monomeric transposase binds the 19 bp inverted DNA repeats flanking the transposon. Then, dimerization of the DNA- bound transposase creates a synaptic DNA complex. After nicking of the first DNA strand, excision of the transposon proceeds through a series of intermediates. The transposase then mediates the insertion of the transposon at a new site by strand transfer. The activity of the wild- type tran
   1340..2134    +  CDS            NeoR/KanR: aminoglycoside phosphotransferase from Tn5; aph(3')-II (or nptII); confers resistance to neomycin, kanamycin, and G418 (Geneticin®)
   2155..2205    -  misc_feature   bom (fragment): basis of mobility region from pBR322
   2232..2320    +  promoter       AmpR promoter (fragment): bla
   2340..2714    +  CDS            BleoR: antibiotic-binding protein; Sh ble from Streptoalloteichus hindustanus; confers resistance to bleomycin, phleomycin, and Zeocin™
   2852..3440    +  rep_origin     ori: high-copy-number ColE1/pMB1/pBR322/pUC origin of replication
