[The description below was written by a language model from this plasmid's Addgene catalogue record and pLannotate feature annotations shown in this document.]
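Description:
GGE256 is a part-donor plasmid from a modular Golden Gate toolkit for building expression constructs for the oleaginous yeast Yarrowia lipolytica. It carries a single small element, T2_Tef, an 85 bp transcription terminator designated for "position 2" in the toolkit's assembly scheme, meaning it is intended to terminate the second transcription unit when several units are assembled in a fixed order. The name suggests a terminator from a Tef gene, but the record does not give the source gene or species, nor the type IIS enzyme sites or overhangs that flank the part. The part was inserted by TOPO cloning into a vector catalogued as pCR4Blunt-TOPO.

The sequenced record is 3,621 nt. The terminator itself is not annotated, but it presumably lies in the unannotated interval between the SP6 and T7 phage promoters. That region sits downstream of the lac promoter/operator and CAP binding site and upstream of fragments of lacZα and ccdB, the lethal-gene fusion that TOPO vectors use to select positively for insert-containing clones. Propagation in E. coli relies on a high-copy ColE1/pUC-type origin, and selection is by kanamycin through the Tn5-derived NeoR/KanR gene. The table also shows a BleoR (Sh ble) coding sequence behind an AmpR promoter fragment, but no ampicillin resistance gene. This marker set, together with the SP6 promoter, is not what would be expected of pCR4Blunt-TOPO, so the actual backbone may be a related Blunt-TOPO vector. There are no yeast replication or selection elements, so the plasmid serves only as a bacterial storage and donor vector for assembly reactions.
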