Addgene plasmid #120772: GGE256
Purpose: Part of GoldenGate Yarrowia lipolytica toolkit for assembling an expression plasmid for Y. lipolytic yeast. Terminator of gene expression for position 2 (T2_Tef)
Depositing lab: Tristan Rossignol. Depositing organization: INRAE Jouy-en-Josas. Publication: A modular Golden Gate toolkit for Yarrowia lipolytica synthetic biology. Larroude M, Park YK, Soudier P, Kubiak M, Nicaud JM, Rossignol T. Microb Biotechnol. 2019 May 31. doi: 10.1111/1751-7915.13427. PubMed 31148366.
Backbone
  Vector backbone: pCR4Blunt-TOPO
  Vector type: Cloning/assembly plasmid
Growth in bacteria
  Bacterial resistance: Kanamycin, 50 μg/mL
  Growth temperature: 37°C
  Growth strain: DH5alpha
  Copy number: High Copy
Gene/Insert
  Gene/Insert name: T2_Tef
  Insert size (bp): 85
  Cloning method: TOPO Cloning
Terms and licenses: Academic/Nonprofit Terms; Industry Terms: Not Available to Industry
How to cite: GGE256 was a gift from Tristan Rossignol (Addgene plasmid # 120772 ; http://n2t.net/addgene:120772 ; RRID:Addgene_120772)
