>Addgene plasmid #120772 | GGE256 | depositor partial sequence | sequence record 229382 | T2_Tef
GGTCTCTGGATGCTGCTTGTACCTAGTGCAACCCCAGTTTGTTAAAAATTAGTAGTCAAAAACTTCTGAG
TTAAAAAAAAAAAAAAAAGTCAAGAGACC
